Addgene plasmid #115048: AT4G36180 X019_pECIA2
Purpose: Bait vector AT4G36180 X019_pECIA2 should be used with prey vector AT4G36180 X019_pECIA14.
Depositing lab: Youssef Belkhadir. Depositing organization: Gregor Mendel Institute of Molecular Plant Biology. Publication: An extracellular network of Arabidopsis leucine-rich repeat receptor kinases. Smakowska-Luzan E, Mott GA, Parys K, Stegmann M, Howton TC, Layeghifard M, Neuhold J, Lehner A, Kong J, Grunwald K, Weinberger N, Satbhai SB, Mayer D, Busch W, Madalinski M, Stolt-Bergner P, Provart NJ, Mukhtar MS, Zipfel C, Desveaux D, Guttman DS, Belkhadir Y. Nature. 2018 Jan 18;553(7688):342-346. doi: 10.1038/nature25184. Epub 2018 Jan 10. PubMed 29320478.
Backbone
  Vector backbone: pECIA2
  Backbone manufacturer: Chris Garcia (Addgene plasmid # 47032)
  Vector type: Insect Expression
Growth in bacteria
  Bacterial resistance: Ampicillin, 100 μg/mL
  Growth temperature: 37°C
  Growth strain: DH5alpha
  Copy number: High Copy
Gene/Insert
  Gene/Insert name: AT4G36180
  Species: A. thaliana (mustard weed)
  Entrez Gene: AT4G36180 (a.k.a. AT4G36180, F23E13.70, F23E13_70)
  Promoter: Metallothionein (Copper-Inducible)
  Tag / fusion protein: Fc, V5 and hexahistidine tags (C terminal on backbone)
  Cloning method: Ligation Independent Cloning
Terms and licenses: Academic/Nonprofit Terms; Industry Terms: Not Available to Industry
Depositor comments: Plasmid for secreted expression in Drosophila cell culture by induction via CuSO4. Insert is an extracellular domain of indicated LRR-RK, C-terminally tagged with Fc, V5 and hexahistidine tags. Insert Protein Sequence: SQAEIDALTAFKLNLHDPLGALTSWDPSTPAAPCDWRGVGCTNHRVTEIRLPRLQLSGRISDRISGLRMLRKLSLRSNSFNGTIPTSLAYCTRLLSVFLQYNSLSGKLPPAMRNLTSLEVFNVAGNRLSGEIPVGLPSSLQFLDISSNTFSGQIPSGLANLTQLQLLNLSYNQLTGEIPASLGNLQSLQYLWLDFNLLQGTLPSAISNCSSLVHLSASENEIGGVIPAAYGALPKLEVLSLSNNNFSGTVPFSLFCNTSLTIVQLGFNAFSDIVRPETTANCRTGLQVLDLQENRISGRFPLWLTNILSLKNLDVSGNLFSGEIPPDIGNLKRLEELKLANNSLTGEIPVEIKQCGSLDVLDFEGNSLKGQIPEFLGYMKALKVLSLGRNSFSGYVPSSMVNLQQLERLNLGENNLNGSFPVELMALTSLSELDLSGNRFSGAVPVSISNLSNLSFLNLSGNGFSGEIPASVGNLFKLTALDLSKQNMSGEVPVELSGLPNVQVIALQGNNFSGVVPEGFSSLVSLRYVNLSSNSFSGEIPQTFGFLRLLVSLSLSDNHISGSIPPEIGNCSALEVLELRSNRLMGHIPADLSRLPRLKVLDLGQNNLSGEIPPEISQSSSLNSLSLDHNHLSGVIPGSFSGLSNLTKMDLSVNNLTGEIPASLALISSNLVYFNVSSNNLKGEIPASLGSRINNTSEFSGNTELCGKPLNRRCESSTAEGKKK
How to cite: AT4G36180 X019_pECIA2 was a gift from Youssef Belkhadir (Addgene plasmid # 115048 ; http://n2t.net/addgene:115048 ; RRID:Addgene_115048)
