[The description below was written by a language model from this plasmid's Addgene catalogue record and pLannotate feature annotations shown in this document.]
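Description:
AT4G36180 X019_pECIA2 is an insect-cell expression plasmid built on the pECIA2 backbone. It produces the secreted extracellular domain of the Arabidopsis thaliana leucine-rich repeat receptor kinase encoded by AT4G36180. In bacteria it is maintained as a high-copy plasmid through a ColE1/pUC-type origin and selected with ampicillin via the β-lactamase gene. The annotated fragments of lacZα, lacI, rop and bom, together with the lac promoter and operator, appear to be remnants of the cloning backbone rather than functional parts of the expression unit.

Expression is driven by the copper-inducible Drosophila metallothionein promoter, so the protein is made in Drosophila cell culture when copper sulfate is added. A Drosophila BiP signal sequence sits directly upstream of the ectodomain, which was inserted by ligation-independent cloning, and directs the product into the secretory pathway and out into the medium. The ectodomain is fused at its C terminus to a human IgG1 Fc region, followed by a V5 epitope and a hexahistidine tag, and an SV40 polyadenylation signal lies downstream of the fusion. The automated feature table matches the receptor sequence only as two fragments at either end of the insert, leaving the middle unannotated, and it does not call the His tag, although the catalogue entry lists it.

The depositor designates this plasmid as the bait vector, to be paired with the corresponding prey construct in pECIA14. This places it in a bait and prey set for testing extracellular-domain interactions among Arabidopsis LRR receptor kinases. The Fc and epitope tags would be suited to capture, detection or purification of the secreted protein, though the record does not spell out their individual roles.
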