Features (pLannotate 1.2.2; 19 found; start..end, strand, type, name):
     23..449     +  promoter       MT promoter: Drosophila metallothionein promoter
    467..520     +  sig_peptide    BiP signal sequence: Drosophila BiP signal sequence
    521..1456    +  CDS            Y4361_ARATH (fragment): Experimental evidence at protein level: Swiss-Prot protein existence level 1. From Arabidopsis thaliana (Mouse-ear cress).
   2504..2695    +  CDS            Y4361_ARATH (fragment): Experimental evidence at protein level: Swiss-Prot protein existence level 1. From Arabidopsis thaliana (Mouse-ear cress).
   2690..3406    +  CDS            IGHG1 (fragment): IGHG1_HUMAN - Experimental evidence at protein level: Swiss-Prot protein existence level 1. Constant region of immunoglobulin heavy chains. Immunoglobulins, also known as antibodies, are membrane-bound or secreted glycoproteins produced by B lymphocytes. In the recognition phase of humoral immunity, the membrane-bound immunoglobulins serve as receptors which, upon binding of a specific antigen, trigger the clonal expansion and differentiation of B lymphocytes into immunoglobulins- secreting plasma cells. Secreted immunoglobulins mediate the effector phase of humoral immunity, which results in
   3425..3466    +  CDS            V5 tag: epitope tag from simian virus 5
   3566..3700    -  polyA_signal   SV40 poly(A) signal: SV40 polyadenylation signal
   3723..3807    -  CDS            large T antigen (fragment): large T antigen from SV40 (simian virus 40)
   3807..3831    +  misc_feature   MCS (fragment): pUC18/19 multiple cloning site
   3868..3884    -  protein_bind   lac operator: The lac repressor binds to the lac operator to inhibit transcription in E. coli. This inhibition can be relieved by adding lactose or isopropyl-β-D-thiogalactopyranoside (IPTG). lac repressor encoded by lacI
   3892..3922    -  promoter       lac promoter: promoter for the E. coli lac operon
   3937..3958    -  protein_bind   CAP binding site: CAP binding activates transcription in the presence of cAMP. E. coli catabolite activator protein
   3971..4063    -  CDS            lacI (fragment): lac repressor; lacI; The lac repressor binds to the lac operator to inhibit transcription in E. coli. This inhibition can be relieved by adding lactose or isopropyl-β-D-thiogalactopyranoside (IPTG).
   4246..4834    -  rep_origin     ori: high-copy-number ColE1/pMB1/pBR322/pUC origin of replication
   5005..5865    -  CDS            AmpR: β-lactamase; bla; confers resistance to ampicillin, carbenicillin, and related antibiotics
   5866..5970    -  promoter       AmpR promoter: bla
   6065..6100    +  CDS            rop (fragment): Rop protein, which maintains plasmids at low copy number; rop
   6202..6301    +  misc_feature   bom (fragment): basis of mobility region from pBR322
   6307..21      -  CDS            lacZα (fragment) (across the origin): LacZα fragment of β-galactosidase; lacZ fragment
>Addgene plasmid #115048 | AT4G36180 X019_pECIA2 | addgene full sequence | sequence record 297019 | Addgene NGS Result
GTAAAACGACGGCCAGTGAATTAATTCGTTGCAGGACAGGATGTGGTGCCCGATGTGACTAGCTCTTTGC
TGCAGGCCGTCCTATCCTCTGGTTCCGATAAGAGACCCAGAACTCCGGCCCCCCACCGCCCACCGCCACC
CCCATACATATGTGGTACGCAAGTAAGAGTGCCTGCGCATGCCCCATGTGCCCCACCAAGAGCTTTGCAT
CCCATACAAGTCCCCAAAGTGGAGAACCGAACCAATTCTTCGCGGGCAGAACAAAAGCTTCTGCACACGT
CTCCACTCGAATTTGGAGCCGGCCGGCGTGTGCAAAAGAGGTGAATCGAACGAAAGACCCGTGTGTAAAG
CCGCGTTTCCAAAATGTATAAAACCGAGAGCATCTGGCCAATGTGCATCAGTTGTGGTCAGCAGCAAAAT
CAAGTGAATCATCTCAGTGCAACTAAAGGGGGGATCCGATCTCAATATGAAGTTATGCATATTACTGGCC
GTCGTGGCCTTTGTTGGCCTCTCGCTCGGGTCTCAAGCCGAGATTGATGCTCTCACGGCGTTTAAACTCA
ACCTCCATGACCCTCTCGGTGCTTTAACTTCATGGGATCCTTCAACACCAGCAGCTCCATGTGACTGGCG
TGGCGTTGGCTGTACTAACCACCGTGTCACTGAGATCCGTCTTCCTCGTCTCCAACTCTCCGGACGAATC
TCCGATCGTATCTCCGGTCTACGCATGCTACGGAAGCTCAGTCTCCGGTCTAACTCTTTCAACGGTACTA
TCCCTACTTCACTCGCTTACTGCACGCGCCTACTCTCCGTCTTTCTTCAGTACAACTCACTCTCCGGTAA
ACTACCTCCGGCGATGAGGAATCTCACCTCGCTTGAGGTCTTTAACGTCGCTGGAAACCGTCTCTCCGGT
GAGATCCCCGTTGGTTTACCATCGAGTCTCCAGTTCCTTGACATTTCGTCGAACACCTTCTCTGGTCAGA
TACCGAGTGGACTCGCTAACTTGACTCAGCTTCAGCTTCTTAATCTCTCGTATAATCAGTTAACCGGCGA
GATTCCGGCGAGTCTAGGTAACCTCCAAAGTCTTCAGTACTTATGGCTTGATTTCAATCTCTTGCAAGGA
ACATTACCGTCTGCTATCTCAAACTGCTCCTCCTTAGTTCACTTGAGCGCGTCGGAGAACGAAATCGGCG
GCGTGATTCCCGCCGCGTACGGTGCTCTTCCGAAACTGGAGGTTCTCTCGCTCTCCAATAACAATTTTTC
CGGTACTGTGCCGTTTTCTCTCTTCTGCAACACATCGCTTACGATTGTTCAGTTAGGGTTCAATGCTTTC
TCCGATATCGTACGGCCTGAGACGACGGCGAACTGTCGTACCGGTTTACAGGTCTTGGATCTCCAGGAAA
ATCGAATCTCCGGTCGTTTTCCGTTGTGGTTGACTAATATTTTGTCACTAAAGAATCTTGATGTTTCTGG
AAACTTGTTTTCCGGTGAGATTCCGCCGGATATTGGTAACTTGAAGAGATTAGAGGAACTGAAATTGGCT
AATAACTCTCTTACTGGTGAGATTCCTGTTGAGATTAAGCAATGTGGTTCGTTAGATGTTTTAGATTTCG
AAGGAAATAGTTTAAAAGGTCAGATTCCAGAATTTCTTGGCTACATGAAGGCTTTAAAGGTTTTATCTTT
AGGCAGAAACAGCTTCTCAGGTTATGTTCCTTCGTCTATGGTGAATCTGCAGCAGCTTGAGAGGCTAAAC
TTAGGTGAAAACAACTTAAATGGGAGTTTTCCGGTGGAGTTGATGGCGTTGACAAGTCTGTCTGAGCTGG
ATCTGAGTGGAAATCGGTTTTCCGGGGCAGTTCCGGTTAGTATCAGCAACTTAAGTAACCTTAGTTTTTT
GAATTTGAGTGGGAATGGATTTTCTGGTGAGATACCAGCTAGTGTAGGCAATCTGTTTAAGTTAACAGCT
CTTGATTTGAGCAAGCAGAATATGTCTGGTGAGGTTCCGGTTGAGCTCTCTGGTTTGCCCAACGTGCAAG
TGATTGCATTGCAGGGAAACAACTTCTCTGGGGTTGTACCTGAAGGGTTTAGTAGCTTGGTGAGTTTAAG
GTATGTGAACCTTAGCTCGAACTCATTCTCCGGGGAAATACCGCAGACTTTTGGGTTTCTTCGGTTGTTG
GTTTCTTTGTCACTGTCAGATAATCACATCTCTGGGTCTATTCCACCTGAAATTGGAAACTGCTCAGCTC
TTGAAGTTCTTGAGTTAAGATCTAACCGGCTAATGGGTCATATTCCAGCTGATCTCTCTCGTCTTCCGCG
TTTGAAGGTGCTTGACTTGGGTCAGAACAACTTGTCAGGCGAAATCCCACCAGAAATCTCTCAGAGCTCG
TCTCTCAACTCATTGTCACTTGACCACAATCATCTTTCAGGAGTCATACCTGGATCTTTTTCTGGTTTAT
CAAACTTGACAAAGATGGATCTTTCTGTTAATAACTTAACCGGGGAGATTCCGGCTAGCCTCGCCCTTAT
TTCTAGTAACCTGGTATACTTCAACGTCTCAAGCAACAACCTTAAAGGAGAGATTCCAGCTTCTTTAGGC
TCAAGAATCAACAACACATCAGAATTTTCAGGCAACACAGAGCTCTGCGGGAAGCCATTGAACAGAAGAT
GTGAAAGCAGCACAGCGGAGGGGAAGAAGAAGAAACTGGAGGTGCTGTTCCAGGGACCAGGGAGCGACAA
AACTCACACATGCCCACCGTGCCCAGCACCTGAACTCCTGGGGGGACCGTCAGTCTTCCTCTTCCCCCCA
AAACCCAAGGACACCCTCATGATCTCCCGGACCCCTGAGGTCACATGCGTGGTGGTGGACGTGAGCCACG
AAGACCCTGAGGTCAAGTTCAACTGGTACGTGGACGGCGTGGAGGTGCATAATGCCAAGACAAAGCCGCG
GGAGGAGCAGTACAACAGCACGTACCGTGTGGTCAGCGTCCTCACCGTCCTGCACCAGGACTGGCTGAAT
GGCAAGGAGTACAAGTGCAAGGTCTCCAACAAAGCCCTCCCAGCCCCCATCGAGAAAACCATCTCCAAAG
CCAAAGGGCAGCCCCGAGAACCACAGGTGTACACCCTGCCCCCATCCCGGGAGGAGATGACCAAGAACCA
GGTCAGCCTGACCTGCCTGGTCAAAGGCTTCTATCCCAGCGACATCGCCGTGGAGTGGGAGAGCAATGGG
CAGCCGGAGAACAACTACAAGACCACGCCTCCCGTGCTGGACTCCGACGGCTCCTTCTTCCTCTACAGCA
AGCTCACCGTGGACAAGAGCAGGTGGCAGCAGGGGAACGTCTTCTCATGCTCCGTGATGCATGAGGGTCT
GCACAACCACTACACGCAGAAGAGCCTCTCCCTGTCTCCGGGTAAATCTAGAGGGCCCTTCGAAGGTAAG
CCTATCCCTAACCCTCTCCTCGGTCTCGATTCTACGCGTACCGGTCATCATCACCATCACCATTGAGTTT
AAACCCGCTGATCAGCCTCGACTGTGCCTTCTAAGGCCTGAGCTCGCTGATCAGCCTCGATCGAGGATCC
AGACATGATAAGATACATTGATGAGTTTGGACAAACCACAACTAGAATGCAGTGAAAAAAATGCTTTATT
TGTGAAATTTGTGATGCTATTGCTTTATTTGTAACCATTATAAGCTGCAATAAACAAGTTAACAACAACA
ATTGCATTCATTTTATGTTTCAGGTTCAGGGGGAGGTGTGGGAGGTTTTTTAAAGCAAGTAAAACCTCTA
CAAATGTGGTATGGCTGATTATGATCAGTCGACCTGCAGGCATGCAAGCTTGGCGTAATCATGGTCATAG
CTGTTTCCTGTGTGAAATTGTTATCCGCTCACAATTCCACACAACATACGAGCCGGAAGCATAAAGTGTA
AAGCCTGGGGTGCCTAATGAGTGAGCTAACTCACATTAATTGCGTTGCGCTCACTGCCCGCTTTCCAGTC
GGGAAACCTGTCGTGCCAGCTGCATTAATGAATCGGCCAACGCGCGGGGAGAGGCGGTTTGCGTATTGGG
CGCTCTTCCGCTTCCTCGCTCACTGACTCGCTGCGCTCGGTCGTTCGGCTGCGGCGAGCGGTATCAGCTC
ACTCAAAGGCGGTAATACGGTTATCCACAGAATCAGGGGATAACGCAGGAAAGAACATGTGAGCAAAAGG
CCAGCAAAAGGCCAGGAACCGTAAAAAGGCCGCGTTGCTGGCGTTTTTCCATAGGCTCCGCCCCCCTGAC
GAGCATCACAAAAATCGACGCTCAAGTCAGAGGTGGCGAAACCCGACAGGACTATAAAGATACCAGGCGT
TTCCCCCTGGAAGCTCCCTCGTGCGCTCTCCTGTTCCGACCCTGCCGCTTACCGGATACCTGTCCGCCTT
TCTCCCTTCGGGAAGCGTGGCGCTTTCTCATAGCTCACGCTGTAGGTATCTCAGTTCGGTGTAGGTCGTT
CGCTCCAAGCTGGGCTGTGTGCACGAACCCCCCGTTCAGCCCGACCGCTGCGCCTTATCCGGTAACTATC
GTCTTGAGTCCAACCCGGTAAGACACGACTTATCGCCACTGGCAGCAGCCACTGGTAACAGGATTAGCAG
AGCGAGGTATGTAGGCGGTGCTACAGAGTTCTTGAAGTGGTGGCCTAACTACGGCTACACTAGAAGAACA
GTATTTGGTATCTGCGCTCTGCTGAAGCCAGTTACCTTCGGAAAAAGAGTTGGTAGCTCTTGATCCGGCA
AACAAACCACCGCTGGTAGCGGTGGTTTTTTTGTTTGCAAGCAGCAGATTACGCGCAGAAAAAAAGGATC
TCAAGAAGATCCTTTGATCTTTTCTACGGGGTCTGACGCTCAGTGGAACGAAAACTCACGTTAAGGGATT
TTGGTCATGAGATTATCAAAAAGGATCTTCACCTAGATCCTTTTAAATTAAAAATGAAGTTTTAAATCAA
TCTAAAGTATATATGAGTAAACTTGGTCTGACAGTTACCAATGCTTAATCAGTGAGGCACCTATCTCAGC
GATCTGTCTATTTCGTTCATCCATAGTTGCCTGACTCCCCGTCGTGTAGATAACTACGATACGGGAGGGC
TTACCATCTGGCCCCAGTGCTGCAATGATACCGCGAGACCCACGCTCACCGGCTCCAGATTTATCAGCAA
TAAACCAGCCAGCCGGAAGGGCCGAGCGCAGAAGTGGTCCTGCAACTTTATCCGCCTCCATCCAGTCTAT
TAATTGTTGCCGGGAAGCTAGAGTAAGTAGTTCGCCAGTTAATAGTTTGCGCAACGTTGTTGCCATTGCT
ACAGGCATCGTGGTGTCACGCTCGTCGTTTGGTATGGCTTCATTCAGCTCCGGTTCCCAACGATCAAGGC
GAGTTACATGATCCCCCATGTTGTGCAAAAAAGCGGTTAGCTCCTTCGGTCCTCCGATCGTTGTCAGAAG
TAAGTTGGCCGCAGTGTTATCACTCATGGTTATGGCAGCACTGCATAATTCTCTTACTGTCATGCCATCC
GTAAGATGCTTTTCTGTGACTGGTGAGTACTCAACCAAGTCATTCTGAGAATAGTGTATGCGGCGACCGA
GTTGCTCTTGCCCGGCGTCAATACGGGATAATACCGCGCCACATAGCAGAACTTTAAAAGTGCTCATCAT
TGGAAAACGTTCTTCGGGGCGAAAACTCTCAAGGATCTTACCGCTGTTGAGATCCAGTTCGATGTAACCC
ACTCGTGCACCCAACTGATCTTCAGCATCTTTTACTTTCACCAGCGTTTCTGGGTGAGCAAAAACAGGAA
GGCAAAATGCCGCAAAAAAGGGAATAAGGGCGACACGGAAATGTTGAATACTCATACTCTTCCTTTTTCA
ATATTATTGAAGCATTTATCAGGGTTATTGTCTCATGAGCGGATACATATTTGAATGTATTTAGAAAAAT
AAACAAATAGGGGTTCCGCGCACATTTCCCCGAAAAGTGCCACCTGACGTCTAAGAAACCATTATTATCA
TGACATTAACCTATAAAAATAGGCGTATCACGAGGCCCTTTCGTCTCGCGCGTTTCGGTGATGACGGTGA
AAACCTCTGACACATGCAGCTCCCGGAGACGGTCACAGCTTGTCTGTAAGCGGATGCCGGGAGCAGACAA
GCCCGTCAGGGCGCGTCAGCGGGTGTTGGCGGGTGTCGGGGCTGGCTTAACTATGCGGCATCAGAGCAGA
TTGTACTGAGAGTGCACCATATGCGGTGTGAAATACCGCACAGATGCGTAAGGAGAAAATACCGCATCAG
GCGCCATTCGCCATTCAGGCTGCGCAACTGTTGGGAAGGGCGATCGGTGCGGGCCTCTTCGCTATTACGC
CAGCTGGCGAAAGGGGGATGTGCTGCAAGGCGATTAAGTTGGGTAACGCCAGGGTTTTCCCAGTCACGAC
GTT
